>Addgene plasmid #219553 | pAAV-G12-mTGFB1 | addgene full sequence | sequence record 434072 | Addgene NGS Result
CCTGCAGGCAGCTGCGCGCTCGCTCGCTCACTGAGGCCGGGCGACCAAAGGTCGCCCGGCCTCAGTGAGC
GAGCGAGCGCGCAGAGAGGGAGTGGCCAACTCCATCACTAGGGGTTCCTGCGGCCGAAGATGCTGCACAC
TTGTGGGCTAGCCTTATGTATCATACACATACGATTTAGGTGACACTATAGAACTCGAGCAGCTGAAGCT
TCGGAGTACTGTCCTCCGAGCGGAGTACTGTCCTCCGAGCGGAGTACTGTCCTCCGAGTCGACTCTAGCG
GAGTACTGTCCTCCGAGCGGAGTACTGTCCTCCGAGCGGAGTACTGTCCTCCGAGTCGACTCTAGCGGAG
TACTGTCCTCCGAGCGGAGTACTGTCCTCCGAGCGGAGTACTGTCCTCCGAGTCGACTCTAGCGGAGTAC
TGTCCTCCGAGCGGAGTACTGTCCTCCGGCTAGTAGCGGAGACTCTAGAGGGTATATAATGGATCCCCGG
GTACCGGTCGCCACCATGCCGCCCTCGGGGCTGCGGCTACTGCCGCTTCTGCTCCCACTCCCGTGGCTTC
TAGTGCTGACGCCCGGGAGGCCAGCCGCGGGACTCTCCACCTGCAAGACCATCGACATGGAGCTGGTGAA
ACGGAAGCGCATCGAAGCCATCCGTGGCCAGATCCTGTCCAAACTAAGGCTCGCCAGTCCCCCAAGCCAG
GGGGAGGTACCGCCCGGCCCGCTGCCCGAGGCGGTGCTCGCTTTGTACAACAGCACCCGCGACCGGGTGG
CAGGCGAGAGCGCCGACCCAGAGCCGGAGCCCGAAGCGGACTACTATGCTAAAGAGGTCACCCGCGTGCT
AATGGTGGACCGCAACAACGCCATCTATGAGAAAACCAAAGACATCTCACACAGTATATATATGTTCTTC
AATACGTCAGACATTCGGGAAGCAGTGCCCGAACCCCCATTGCTGTCCCGTGCAGAGCTGCGCTTGCAGA
GATTAAAATCAAGTGTGGAGCAACATGTGGAACTCTACCAGAAATATAGCAACAATTCCTGGCGTTACCT
TGGTAACCGGCTGCTGACCCCCACTGATACGCCTGAGTGGCTGTCTTTTGACGTCACTGGAGTTGTACGG
CAGTGGCTGAACCAAGGAGACGGAATACAGGGCTTTCGATTCAGCGCTCACTGCTCTTGTGACAGCAAAG
ATAACAAACTCCACGTGGAAATCAACGGGATCAGCCCCAAACGTCGGGGCGACCTGGGCACCATCCATGA
CATGAACCGGCCCTTCCTGCTCCTCATGGCCACCCCCCTGGAAAGGGCCCAGCACCTGCACAGCTCACGG
CACCGGAGAGCCCTGGATACCAACTATTGCTTCAGCTCCACAGAGAAGAACTGCTGTGTGCGGCAGCTGT
ACATTGACTTTAGGAAGGACCTGGGTTGGAAGTGGATCCACGAGCCCAAGGGCTACCATGCCAACTTCTG
TCTGGGACCCTGCCCCTATATTTGGAGCCTGGACACACAGTACAGCAAGGTCCTTGCCCTCTACAACCAA
CACAACCCGGGCGCTTCGGCGTCACCGTGCTGCGTGCCGCAGGCTTTGGAGCCACTGCCCATCGTCTACT
ACGTGGGTCGCAAGCCCAAGGTGGAGCAGTTGTCCAACATGATTGTGCGCTCCTGCAAGTGCAGCTGAGA
ATTCCGCTCGAGATAATCAACCTCTGGATTACAAAATTTGTGAAAGATTGACTGGTATTCTTAACTATGT
TGCTCCTTTTACGCTATGTGGATACGCTGCTTTAATGCCTTTGTATCATGCTATTGCTTCCCGTATGGCT
TTCATTTTCTCCTCCTTGTATAAATCCTGGTTAGTTCTTGCCACGGCGGAACTCATCGCCGCCTGCCTTG
CCCGCTGCTGGACAGGGGCTCGGCTGTTGGGCACTGACAATTCCGTGGTGTTTATTTGTGAAATTTGTGA
TGCTATTGCTTTATTTGTAACCATTATAAGCTGCAATAAACAAGTTAACAACAACAATTGCATTCATTTT
ATGTTTCAGGTTCAGGGGGAGATGTGGGAGGTTTTTTAAAGCGGCCGCAGGAACCCCTAGTGATGGAGTT
GGCCACTCCCTCTCTGCGCGCTCGCTCGCTCACTGAGGCCGGGCGACCAAAGGTCGCCCGACGCCCGGGC
TTTGCCCGGGCGGCCTCAGTGAGCGAGCGAGCGCGCAGCTGCCTGCAGGGGCGCCTGATGCGGTATTTTC
TCCTTACGCATCTGTGCGGTATTTCACACCGCATA
[95 nt withheld, positions 2276-2370]
T
[46 nt withheld, positions 2372-2417]
C
[141 nt withheld, positions 2419-2559]
CCTTTGACGTTGGAGTCCACGTTCTTT
[37 nt withheld, positions 2587-2623]
ACTCTATCTCGGGCTATTCTTTTGATTTATAAGGGATTTTGCCGATTTCGGTCTATTGGTTAAAAAATGA
GCTGATTTAACAAAAATTTAACGCGAATTTTAACAAAATATTAACGTTTACAATTTTATGGTGCACTCTC
AGTACAATCTGCTCTGATGCCGCATAGTTAAGCCAGCCCCGACACCCGCCAACACCCGCTGACGCGCCCT
GACGGGCTTGTCTGCTCCCGGCATCCGCTTACAGACAAGCTGTGACCGTCTCCGGGAGCTGCATGTGTCA
GAGGTTTTCACCGTCATCACCGAAACGCGCGAGACGAAAGGGCCTCGTGATACGCCTATTTTTATAGGTT
AATGTCATGATAATAATGGTTTCTTAGACGTCAGGTGGCACTTTTCGGGGAAATGTGCGCGGAACCCCTA
TTTGTTTATTTTTCTAAATACATTCAAATATGTATCCGCTCATGAGACAATAACCCTGATAAATGCTTCA
ATAATATTGAAAAAGGAAGAGTATGAGTATTCAACATTTCCGTGTCGCCCTTATTCCCTTTTTTGCGGCA
TTTTGCCTTCCTGTTTTTGCTCACCCAGAAACGCTGGTGAAAGTAAAAGATGCTGAAGATCAGTTGGGTG
CACGAGTGGGTTACATCGAACTGGATCTCAACAGCGGTAAGATCCTTGAGAGTTTTCGCCCCGAAGAACG
TTTTCCAATGATGAGCACTTTTAAAGTTCTGCTATGTGGCGCGGTATTATCCCGTATTGACGCCGGGCAA
GAGCAACTCGGTCGCCGCATACACTATTCTCAGAATGACTTGGTTGAGTACTCACCAGTCACAGAAAAGC
ATCTTACGGATGGCATGACAGTAAGAGAATTATGCAGTGCTGCCATAACCATGAGTGATAACACTGCGGC
CAACTTACTTCTGACAACGATCGGAGGACCGAAGGAGCTAACCGCTTTTTTGCACAACATGGGGGATCAT
GTAACTCGCCTTGATCGTTGGGAACCGGAGCTGAATGAAGCCATACCAAACGACGAGCGTGACACCACGA
TGCCTGTAGCAATGGCAACAACGTTGCGCAAACTATTAACTGGCGAACTACTTACTCTAGCTTCCCGGCA
ACAATTAATAGACTGGATGGAGGCGGATAAAGTTGCAGGACCACTTCTGCGCTCGGCCCTTCCGGCTGGC
TGGTTTATTGCTGATAAATCTGGAGCCGGTGAGCGTGGGTCTCGCGGTATCATTGCAGCACTGGGGCCAG
ATGGTAAGCCCTCCCGTATCGTAGTTATCTACACGACGGGGAGTCAGGCAACTATGGATGAACGAAATAG
ACAGATCGCTGAGATAGGTGCCTCACTGATTAAGCATTGGTAACTGTCAGACCAAGTTTACTCATATATA
CTTTAGATTGATTTAAAACTTCATTTTTAATTTAAAAGGATCTAGGTGAAGATCCTTTTTGATAATCTCA
TGACCAAAATCCCTTAACGTGAGTTTTCGTTCCACTGAGCGTCAGACCCCGTAGAAAAGATCAAAGGATC
TTCTTGAGATCCTTTTTTTCTGCGCGTAATCTGCTGCTTGCAAACAAAAAAACCACCGCTACCAGCGGTG
GTTTGTTTGCCGGATCAAGAGCTACCAACTCTTTTTCCGAAGGTAACTGGCTTCAGCAGAGCGCAGATAC
CAAATACTGTTCTTCTAGTGTAGCCGTAGTTAGGCCACCACTTCAAGAACTCTGTAGCACCGCCTACATA
CCTCGCTCTGCTAATCCTGTTACCAGTGGCTGCTGCCAGTGGCGATAAGTCGTGTCTTACCGGGTTGGAC
TCAAGACGATAGTTACCGGATAAGGCGCAGCGGTCGGGCTGAACGGGGGGTTCGTGCACACAGCCCAGCT
TGGAGCGAACGACCTACACCGAACTGAGATACCTACAGCGTGAGCTATGAGAAAGCGCCACGCTTCCCGA
AGGGAGAAAGGCGGACAGGTATCCGGTAAGCGGCAGGGTCGGAACAGGAGAGCGCACGAGGGAGCTTCCA
GGGGGAAACGCCTGGTATCTTTATAGTCCTGTCGGGTTTCGCCACCTCTGACTTGAGCGTCGATTTTTGT
GATGCTCGTCAGGGGGGCGGAGCCTATGGAAAAACGCCAGCAACGCGGCCTTTTTACGGTTCCTGGCCTT
TTGCTGGCCTTTTGCTCACATGT
Features (pLannotate 1.2.2; 20 found; start..end, strand, type, name):
      1..39      -  repeat_region  AAV2 ITR (fragment): inverted terminal repeat of adeno-associated virus serotype 2 inverted
     50..119     -  repeat_region  AAV2 ITR (fragment): inverted terminal repeat of adeno-associated virus serotype 2 inverted
    174..192     +  promoter       SP6 promoter: promoter for bacteriophage SP6 RNA polymerase
    212..268     +  protein_bind   5X UAS (fragment): five tandem copies of the "ScaI site" 17-mer CGGAGTACTGTCCTCCG, an upstream activating sequence (UAS) that efficiently binds yeast Gal4 (Webster et al., 1988; Pfeiffer et al., 2010) GAL4
    277..335     +  protein_bind   5X UAS (fragment): five tandem copies of the "ScaI site" 17-mer CGGAGTACTGTCCTCCG, an upstream activating sequence (UAS) that efficiently binds yeast Gal4 (Webster et al., 1988; Pfeiffer et al., 2010) GAL4
    344..402     +  protein_bind   5X UAS (fragment): five tandem copies of the "ScaI site" 17-mer CGGAGTACTGTCCTCCG, an upstream activating sequence (UAS) that efficiently binds yeast Gal4 (Webster et al., 1988; Pfeiffer et al., 2010) GAL4
    411..448     +  protein_bind   5X UAS (fragment): five tandem copies of the "ScaI site" 17-mer CGGAGTACTGTCCTCCG, an upstream activating sequence (UAS) that efficiently binds yeast Gal4 (Webster et al., 1988; Pfeiffer et al., 2010) GAL4
    466..483     +  promoter       minP (fragment): minimal TATA-box promoter with low basal activity
    506..1675    +  CDS            Tgfb1: TGFB1_MOUSE - Experimental evidence at protein level: Swiss-Prot protein existence level 1. [Transforming growth factor beta-1]: Multifunctional protein that regulates the growth and differentiation of various cell types and is involved in various processes, such as normal development, immune function, microglia function and responses to neurodegeneration (PubMed:22781750, PubMed:29909984). Activation into mature form follows different steps: following cleavage of the proprotein in the Golgi apparatus, Latency-associated peptide (LAP) and Transforming growth factor beta-1 (TGF-beta-1) chains r
   1695..1852    +  misc_feature   WPRE (fragment): woodchuck hepatitis virus posttranscriptional regulatory element
   1858..1942    +  misc_feature   WPRE (fragment): woodchuck hepatitis virus posttranscriptional regulatory element
   1941..2006    -  polyA_signal   SV40 poly(A) signal (fragment): SV40 polyadenylation signal
   2079..2219    +  repeat_region  AAV2 ITR: inverted terminal repeat of adeno-associated virus serotype 2 inverted
   2224..2275    -  misc_feature   bom (fragment): basis of mobility region from pBR322
   2294..2749    +  rep_origin     f1 ori (sequence partly withheld): f1 bacteriophage origin of replication; arrow indicates direction of (+) strand synthesis
   2750..2799    -  misc_feature   bom (fragment): basis of mobility region from pBR322
   2901..2936    -  CDS            rop (fragment): Rop protein, which maintains plasmids at low copy number; rop
   3031..3135    +  promoter       AmpR promoter: bla
   3136..3996    +  CDS            AmpR: β-lactamase; bla; confers resistance to ampicillin, carbenicillin, and related antibiotics
   4167..4755    +  rep_origin     ori: high-copy-number ColE1/pMB1/pBR322/pUC origin of replication
