[The description below was written by a language model from this plasmid's Addgene catalogue record and pLannotate feature annotations shown in this document.]
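Description:
pAAV-G12-mTGFB1 is an adeno-associated virus transfer plasmid for Gal4-dependent expression of mouse transforming growth factor beta-1 (Tgfb1) in mammalian cells. It is built on the pG12 backbone and is propagated in E. coli as a high-copy plasmid through a ColE1/pUC-type origin with ampicillin selection (AmpR under its own bla promoter). An f1 phage origin and small remnants of the pBR322 bom and rop regions are also annotated in the backbone. The full sequence record is 4,816 nt. The expression cassette lies between AAV2 inverted terminal repeats, which allow it to be packaged into recombinant AAV particles. One ITR is annotated as complete and the other only as two fragments, a common result for these repeat-rich, recombination-prone elements.

The payload is driven by a synthetic promoter recorded as 12xUAS with a TATA-box minimal promoter. The feature table shows this as four consecutive blocks of Gal4 upstream activating sequences followed by a minP fragment. Because the minimal promoter has low basal activity, transcription should depend on a Gal4 DNA-binding-domain-based transactivator supplied in trans. The roughly 1.2 kb Tgfb1 coding sequence sits between AgeI and EcoRI sites, where it replaced the AkaLuc luciferase of a parental reporter plasmid. It is followed by a WPRE, annotated in two fragments, which enhances transcript expression, and an SV40 polyadenylation signal fragment. A short SP6 promoter lies upstream of the UAS array.

The record labels the construct a reporter plasmid. It comes from work on a near-infrared light-controlled optogenetic transcription system, where it would serve as the responder that places TGF-β1 production under control of the light-activated Gal4-based regulator.
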