Addgene plasmid #219553: pAAV-G12-mTGFB1
Purpose: mTGFB1 expression in mammlian cells. pAAV vector. Reporter plasmid.
Depositing lab: Vladislav Verkhusha. Depositing organization: Albert Einstein College of Medicine. Publication: iLight2: A near-infrared optogenetic tool for gene transcription with low background activation. Baloban M, Kasatkina LA, Verkhusha VV. Protein Sci. 2024 May;33(5):e4993. doi: 10.1002/pro.4993. PubMed 38647395.
Backbone
  Vector backbone: pG12
  Backbone manufacturer: GeneScript
  Backbone size w/o insert (bp): 3647
  Vector type: Mammalian Expression, AAV
Growth in bacteria
  Bacterial resistance: Ampicillin, 100 μg/mL
  Growth temperature: 37°C
  Growth strain: NEB Stable
  Copy number: High Copy
Gene/Insert
  Gene/Insert name: mTGFB1
  Species: M. musculus (mouse)
  Insert size (bp): 1180
  Entrez Gene: Tgfb1 (a.k.a. TGF-beta1, TGFbeta1, Tgfb, Tgfb-1)
  Promoter: 12xUAS with TATA-box minimal promoter
  Cloning method: Restriction Enzyme; 5′ cloning site AgeI (not destroyed); 3′ cloning site EcoRI (not destroyed)
  Sequencing primers: 5′ pBR322ori-F; 3′ WPRE-R
Terms and licenses: Academic/Nonprofit Terms; Industry Terms: Not Available to Industry
Depositor comments: To make pAAV-G12-mTGFB1, mTGFB1 was amplified from AAV-hRedOpsin-TGFB1, a gift from Connie Cepko (Addgene plasmid #164427). Following amplification, mTGFB1 was swapped with AkaLuc in pAAV-G12-AkaLuc using AgeI and EcoRI restriction enzymes.
How to cite: pAAV-G12-mTGFB1 was a gift from Vladislav Verkhusha (Addgene plasmid # 219553 ; http://n2t.net/addgene:219553 ; RRID:Addgene_219553)
